>Addgene plasmid #193455 | vHB16 | addgene full sequence | sequence record 381993 | Addgene NGS Result
AGATCTGCGAGGGGAGATGGTTGAAGAAGCTGTGGAAGAGGACTGGGCGGTACTACCAGCAGCGAACATG
CCATCGCCCCCCGAGGCCCCATGTCGCGTCAGCAGGGACGGCGTAGGGCCAGGATGTCTCGTAGGGGAGG
GAGGCGGATTGTTCGCCCCCTGAGTTGCAGATGCGGATCGTGTGCTGCTCATTTGCTTCATTCTATGCAA
TTGGATCCAATTGGAATTTGTAGATTAATCTGTTGGCAAGGAACCAAGGTCGATTGGGCGGGACCATCGA
AGAGAAACCTCAGGGAAAAGGCATTTCAGATTTCTTTTATATTTCGCACGGGGCGATCAAACAGCGAGAA
AACCGACAGACACGTGACTCTGGAGTTCCTCATGAAATTTCTGATGTTTATGAATTTTGATTGGCTATTC
TGATAAAGAGGCAAGCCGGAGTTTATCTTGGAATATTCTCAGGCCACGTCATACTCCGGCAGGGGGGCAC
GGGGGACAAAAGCGGGAGGGCGAAGCGGCCGTCTTTTTTCTTTGCTTCCGAGGAGAGCGTAGACTATACC
AACACCACCAATCCACCCATATGGTGAGCAAGGGCGAGGAGCTGTTCACCGGGGTGGTGCCCATCCTGGT
CGAGCTGGACGGCGACGTAAACGACCACAAGTTCAGCGTGTCCGGCGAGGGCGAGGGCGATGCCACCTAC
GGCAAGCTGACCCTGAAGTTCATCTGCACCACCGGCAAGCTGCCCGTGCCCTGGCCCACCCTCGTGACCA
CCCTGACCTACGGCGTGCAGTGCTTCAGCCGCTACCCCGACCACATGAAGCAGCACGACTTCTTCAAGTC
CGCCATGCCCGAAGGCTACGTCCAGGAGCGCACCATCTTCTTCAAGGACGACGGCAACTACAAGACCCGC
GCCGAGGTGAAGTTCGAGGGCGACACCCTGGTGAACCGCATCGAGCTGAAGGGCATCGACTTCAAGGAGG
ACGGCAACATCCTGGGGCACAAGCTGGAGTACAACTACAACAGCCACAACGTCTATATCATGGCCGACAA
GCAGAAGAACGGCATCAAGGTGAACTTCAAGATCCGCCACAACATCGAGGACGGCAGCGTGCAGCTCGCC
GACCACTACCAGCAGAACACCCCCATCGGCGACGGCCCCGTGCTGCTGCCCGACAACCACTACCTGAGCA
CCCAGTCCGCCCTGAGCAAAGACCCCAACGAGAAGCGCGATCACATGGTCCTGCTGGAGTTCGTGACCGC
CGCCGGGATCACTCTCGGCATGGACGAGCTGTACAAGCTCGAGGACAAGAAGTACTCCATCGGTCTCGAC
ATCGGCACCAACTCGGTCGGCTGGGCCGTCATCACCGACGAGTACAAGGTGCCCTCCAAGAAGTTCAAGG
TGCTCGGCAACACGGACAGGCACTCGATCAAGAAGAACCTCATCGGCGCGCTCCTCTTCGACTCGGGAGA
GACGGCCGAGGCCACCCGTCTCAAGCGCACGGCTCGTAGGCGCTACACCAGGCGCAAGAACCGCATCTGC
TACCTCCAGGAGATCTTCTCGAACGAGATGGCCAAGGTGGACGACTCCTTCTTCCACAGGCTGGAGGAGA
GCTTCCTGGTGGAGGAGGACAAGAAGCACGAGCGCCACCCGATCTTCGGTAACATCGTGGACGAGGTCGC
CTACCACGAGAAGTACCCCACCATCTACCATCTCCGGAAGAAGCTGGTCGACTCGACCGACAAGGCGGAC
CTGAGGCTGATCTACCTGGCCCTCGCGCACATGATCAAGTTCAGGGGCCACTTCCTCATCGAGGGTGACC
TCAACCCCGACAACTCTGACGTGGATAAGCTCTTCATCCAGCTCGTCCAGACCTACAACCAGCTCTTCGA
GGAGAACCCCATCAACGCGTCGGGCGTCGACGCCAAGGCCATCCTCTCCGCTCGCCTCTCCAAGTCCCGC
AGGCTGGAGAACCTTATCGCCCAGCTGCCCGGCGAGAAGAAGAACGGCCTCTTCGGCAACCTGATCGCCC
TCTCTCTGGGCCTGACCCCGAACTTCAAGAGCAACTTCGACCTCGCTGAGGACGCCAAGCTGCAGCTCAG
CAAGGACACCTACGATGACGACCTCGATAACCTCCTCGCTCAGATCGGCGACCAGTACGCCGACCTTTTC
CTCGCCGCCAAGAACCTCTCGGACGCCATCCTGCTCTCGGATATCCTCCGCGTCAACACCGAGATCACCA
AGGCCCCCCTCTCCGCCTCCATGATCAAGCGCTACGACGAGCACCACCAGGACTTGACGCTCCTGAAGGC
CCTCGTGCGCCAGCAGCTCCCCGAGAAGTACAAGGAGATCTTCTTCGATCAGTCCAAGAACGGCTACGCC
GGCTACATCGATGGCGGTGCCTCGCAGGAGGAGTTCTACAAGTTCATCAAGCCCATCCTCGAGAAGATGG
ACGGCACCGAGGAGCTGCTCGTGAAGCTCAACCGAGAGGATCTCCTCCGCAAGCAGCGCACCTTCGACAA
CGGCAGCATCCCGCACCAGATCCACCTCGGTGAGCTCCATGCCATCCTGCGCCGCCAGGAGGATTTCTAC
CCCTTCCTCAAGGACAACCGCGAGAAGATCGAAAAGATCCTTACCTTCCGCATCCCCTACTACGTGGGCC
CGCTGGCCCGAGGCAACTCGCGCTTCGCCTGGATGACCCGCAAGTCGGAGGAGACGATCACGCCCTGGAA
CTTCGAGGAGGTGGTGGACAAGGGTGCCTCGGCCCAGTCGTTCATCGAGAGGATGACCAACTTCGACAAG
AACCTCCCCAACGAGAAGGTCCTGCCCAAGCACAGCCTGCTCTACGAGTACTTCACCGTGTACAACGAGC
TCACCAAGGTCAAGTACGTCACCGAGGGCATGCGCAAGCCCGCGTTCCTCAGCGGCGAGCAGAAGAAGGC
GATCGTCGATCTTCTCTTCAAGACCAACCGCAAGGTGACGGTCAAGCAGCTCAAGGAGGACTACTTCAAG
AAGATCGAGTGCTTCGATTCTGTGGAGATCAGCGGCGTTGAGGACCGCTTCAACGCCTCGCTCGGCACCT
ACCACGACCTGCTGAAGATCATCAAGGACAAGGATTTCCTCGACAACGAGGAGAACGAGGACATCCTCGA
GGACATCGTCCTCACCCTCACCCTCTTCGAGGACCGCGAGATGATCGAGGAGCGCCTCAAGACCTACGCC
CACCTCTTCGACGATAAGGTGATGAAGCAGCTGAAGCGGCGGCGATACACGGGCTGGGGCAGGCTCTCGA
GGAAGCTGATCAACGGCATCCGCGACAAGCAGAGCGGCAAGACCATCCTCGACTTCCTCAAGTCCGACGG
CTTCGCGAACCGCAACTTCATGCAGCTCATCCACGACGACTCCCTCACGTTCAAGGAGGACATCCAGAAG
GCCCAGGTCTCCGGCCAGGGCGACAGCCTCCACGAGCACATCGCCAACCTCGCCGGCAGCCCCGCCATCA
AGAAGGGCATTCTGCAGACCGTGAAGGTGGTCGACGAACTGGTCAAGGTCATGGGCCGCCACAAGCCGGA
GAACATCGTGATCGAGATGGCGCGCGAGAACCAGACCACCCAGAAGGGTCAGAAGAACTCCCGTGAGCGC
ATGAAGCGTATTGAGGAGGGCATCAAGGAGCTCGGTTCCCAGATCCTCAAGGAGCACCCCGTCGAGAACA
CCCAGCTGCAGAATGAGAAGCTGTACCTCTACTACCTCCAGAACGGCCGCGACATGTACGTCGACCAGGA
GCTCGACATCAACCGTCTTTCGGACTACGACGTCGACCACATCGTCCCCCAGTCGTTCCTGAAGGACGAC
TCGATCGACAACAAGGTCCTGACCCGCTCCGACAAGAACCGCGGTAAGAGCGACAACGTCCCCTCGGAGG
AGGTCGTCAAGAAGATGAAGAACTACTGGAGGCAGCTCCTCAACGCCAAGCTGATCACTCAGAGGAAGTT
CGACAACCTGACTAAGGCCGAGCGCGGCGGCCTTAGCGAGCTGGACAAGGCCGGTTTCATCAAGCGCCAG
CTCGTCGAGACCCGGCAGATCACCAAGCACGTCGCCCAGATTCTCGATTCGAGGATGAACACGAAGTACG
ATGAGAACGACAAGCTCATCCGTGAGGTCAAGGTCATCACCCTGAAGTCGAAGCTCGTGTCCGACTTCCG
CAAGGACTTCCAGTTCTACAAGGTCCGCGAGATCAACAACTACCACCACGCCCACGATGCCTACCTCAAC
GCTGTGGTGGGTACCGCCCTCATCAAGAAGTATCCTAAGCTCGAGTCGGAGTTCGTCTACGGCGACTACA
AGGTGTACGACGTGCGCAAGATGATCGCTAAGAGCGAGCAGGAGATCGGTAAGGCCACCGCCAAGTACTT
CTTCTACTCCAACATCATGAACTTCTTCAAGACCGAGATCACCCTGGCGAACGGCGAGATCCGCAAGCGC
CCTCTCATCGAGACCAACGGCGAGACTGGCGAGATCGTGTGGGATAAGGGCAGGGACTTCGCCACCGTGA
GGAAGGTCCTCTCGATGCCGCAGGTCAACATCGTCAAGAAGACGGAGGTCCAAACCGGTGGCTTCTCCAA
GGAGTCCATCCTGCCCAAGAGGAACAGCGACAAGCTGATCGCCCGCAAGAAGGACTGGGACCCCAAGAAG
TATGGCGGCTTCGACAGCCCTACCGTCGCCTACTCGGTGCTGGTCGTGGCCAAGGTCGAGAAGGGCAAGT
CCAAGAAGCTGAAGTCCGTCAAGGAGCTCCTCGGCATCACCATCATGGAGCGCTCGTCGTTCGAGAAGAA
CCCGATCGACTTCCTCGAGGCGAAGGGTTACAAGGAGGTGAAGAAGGACCTCATCATTAAGCTCCCGAAG
TACAGCCTCTTCGAGCTGGAGAACGGCCGCAAGCGCATGCTCGCGTCGGCCGGTGAGCTCCAGAAGGGCA
ACGAGCTCGCCCTGCCCAGCAAGTACGTGAACTTCCTCTACCTGGCGTCGCACTACGAGAAGCTCAAGGG
CTCGCCCGAGGACAACGAGCAGAAGCAGCTGTTCGTGGAGCAGCACAAGCACTACCTGGACGAGATCATC
GAGCAGATCTCCGAGTTCAGCAAGCGCGTGATCCTCGCCGACGCCAACCTCGACAAGGTGCTGTCCGCCT
ACAACAAGCACCGCGACAAGCCCATCCGCGAGCAGGCCGAGAACATCATCCACCTCTTCACGCTCACCAA
CCTGGGCGCCCCGGCCGCCTTCAAGTACTTTGACACGACCATCGACCGCAAGCGCTACACCTCCACCAAG
GAGGTGCTCGACGCCACTCTCATCCACCAGAGCATTACCGGCCTCTACGAGACCAGGATCGATCTCAGCC
AGCTGGGCGGTGACGGAGGATCCGGACCACCAAAGAAGAAGCGTAAGGTCTACCCATACGACGTCCCAGA
CTACGCCTAATCTAGATGCCCCCACCTCGTCCGCCCAACCCAAGCTCTCTGCAAGTCTACGCTCTACCAT
CCTCCGAAAGCATGTCTCTTGTGCTCTCGACACGAGTCGCGCTCCAAGCTCTGACCTCGCCCTGACGAAC
GCGGCTCGTTGACAATTTTGTTTACAAGACCCAAAAAAAACATAAAAAACTCTCAAAAAATGTTCTCGCC
TTCATCAATATTGGCCATTAGCCATATTATTCATTGGTTATATAGCATAAATCAATATTGGCTATTGGCC
ATTGCATACGTTGTATCTATATCATAATATGTACAAGTAAAGCGGCCTCGAGAATTCACGCGTCCGGAGG
CCTCTCCCCTAGGTGCAGCGTTGAAGCCCCCGAGCCCGACGACCCACCAAATATCTTCGTCACCGCATGT
GGCAAGCTCTCCATCTTCTTCTTCTTATTCGCTTTATCTTTCTTTTTCCGTTTCTGATTTCCCATTCATT
TCTTTTTTCTATTTTAGGAAAGGTCCGCTCCTTTTTCGTCCCACAAGCGAAGGAGACGACCGGCCAGGAG
TGGTTCAAGAAGGCGCCAGCCATGCACTTCATGAGACAAGGCCGGTTAGCTTAGTTGGTAGAGCGTGGTG
CTAATAACGCCAAGGTCGTGGGTTCGATCCCCATACTGGCCAGTGACGGCCACCACCGAACCGGTTTTAG
AGCTAGAAATAGCAAGTTAAAATAAGGCTAGTCCGTTATCAACTTGAAAAAGTGGCACCGAGTCGGTGCG
ACAAGGCCGGTTAGCTTAGTTGGTAGAGCGTGGTGCTAATAACGCCAAGGTCGTGGGTTCGATCCCCATA
CTGGCCAGATTGTGCGCCGCATGTCCGGTTTTAGAGCTAGAAATAGCAAGTTAAAATAAGGCTAGTCCGT
TATCAACTTGAAAAAGTGGCACCGAGTCGGTGCTTTTTTGACTAGAGTCGACCCAACAACAACAATTGCA
TTCATTTTATGTTTCAGGTTCAGGGGGAGATGTGGGAGGTTTTTTAAAGCAAGTAAAACCTCTACAAATG
TGGTAAAATCCGATAAGGATCGATCCGGGCTGGCGTAATAGCGAAGAGGCCCGCACCGATCGCCCTTCCC
AACAGTTGCGCAGCCTGAATGGCGAATGG
[124 nt withheld, positions 6610-6733]
C
[91 nt withheld, positions 6735-6825]
A
[49 nt withheld, positions 6827-6875]
CCTTTGACGTTGGAGTCCACGTTCTTT
[37 nt withheld, positions 6903-6939]
ACCCTATCTCGGTCTATTCTTTTGATTTATAAGGGATTTTGCCGATTTCGGCCTATTGGTTAAAAAATGA
GCTGATTTAACAAAAATTTAACGCGAATTTTAACAAAATATTAACGCTTACAATTTCCTGATGCGGTATT
TTCTCCTTACGCATCTGTGCGGTATTTCACACCGCATACGCGGATCTGCGCAGCACCATGGCCTGAAATA
ACCTCTGAAAGAGGAACTTGGTTAGGTACCTTCTGAGGCGGAAAGAACCAGCTGTGGAATGTGTGTCAGT
TAGGGTGTGGAAAGTCCCCAGGCTCCCCAGCAGGCAGAAGTATGCAAAGCATGCATCTCAATTAGTCAGC
AACCAGGTGTGGAAAGTCCCCAGGCTCCCCAGCAGGCAGAAGTATGCAAAGCATGCATCTCAATTAGTCA
GCAACCATAGTCCCGCCCCTAACTCCGCCCATCCCGCCCCTAACTCCGCCCAGTTCCGCCCATTCTCCGC
CCCATGGCTGACTAATTTTTTTTATTTATGCAGAGGCCGAGGCCGCCTCGGCCTCTGAGCTATTCCAGAA
GTAGTGAGGAGGCTTTTTTGGAGGATCAAACGACGCCTTGCAACAAGCTGAGAAAAAACCAGGATCGGCA
AGGAAGGATTTTCAACGGAAACGTTGGCATCACCGGGTATAAAAAGGGGCCAATTTTTTTGTTGATTTGT
TGCGCGAATTCTTGCTTTCGGCATCGAATTCAAGGGAGAAGGAGTCGATTCACACATACAACAAGATCCT
AGGCTTTTGCAAAAAGCTTGATTCTTCTGACACAACAGTCTCGAACTTAAGGCTAGAGCCACCATGATTG
AACAAGATGGATTGCACGCAGGTTCTCCGGCCGCTTGGGTGGAGAGGCTATTCGGCTATGACTGGGCACA
ACAGACAATCGGCTGCTCTGATGCCGCCGTGTTCCGGCTGTCAGCGCAGGGGCGCCCGGTTCTTTTTGTC
AAGACCGACCTGTCCGGTGCCCTGAATGAACTGCAGGACGAGGCAGCGCGGCTATCGTGGCTGGCCACGA
CGGGCGTTCCTTGCGCAGCTGTGCTCGACGTTGTCACTGAAGCGGGAAGGGACTGGCTGCTATTGGGCGA
AGTGCCGGGGCAGGATCTCCTGTCATCTCACCTTGCTCCTGCCGAGAAAGTATCCATCATGGCTGATGCA
ATGCGGCGGCTGCATACGCTTGATCCGGCTACCTGCCCATTCGACCACCAAGCGAAACATCGCATCGAGC
GAGCACGTACTCGGATGGAAGCCGGTCTTGTCGATCAGGATGATCTGGACGAAGAGCATCAGGGGCTCGC
GCCAGCCGAACTGTTCGCCAGGCTCAAGGCGCGCATGCCCGACGGCGAGGATCTCGTCGTGACCCATGGC
GATGCCTGCTTGCCGAATATCATGGTGGAAAATGGCCGCTTTTCTGGATTCATCGACTGTGGCCGGCTGG
GTGTGGCGGACCGCTATCAGGACATAGCGTTGGCTACCCGTGATATTGCTGAAGAGCTTGGCGGCGAATG
GGCTGACCGCTTCCTCGTGCTTTACGGTATCGCCGCTCCCGATTCGCAGCGCATCGCCTTCTATCGCCTT
CTTGACGAGTTCTTCTGAGCGGGACTCTGGGGTTCGAAATGACCGACCAAGCGACGCCCAACCTGCCATC
ACGATGGCCGCAATAAAATATCTTTATTTTCATTACATCTGTGTGTTGGTTTTTTGTGTGAATCGATAGC
GATAAGGATCCGCGTATGGTGCACTCTCAGTACAATCTGCTCTGATGCCGCATAGTTAAGCCAGCCCCGA
CACCCGCCAACACCCGCTGACGCGCCCTGACGGGCTTGTCTGCTCCCGGCATCCGCTTACAGACAAGCTG
TGACCGTCTCCGGGAGCTGCATGTGTCAGAGGTTTTCACCGTCATCACCGAAACGCGCGAGACGAAAGGG
CCTCGTGATACGCCTATTTTTATAGGTTAATGTCATGATAATAATGGTTTCTTAGACGTCAGGTGGCACT
TTTCGGGGAAATGTGCGCGGAACCCCTATTTGTTTATTTTTCTAAATACATTCAAATATGTATCCGCTCA
TGAGACAATAACCCTGATAAATGCTTCAATAATATTGAAAAAGGAAGAGTATGAGTATTCAACATTTCCG
TGTCGCCCTTATTCCCTTTTTTGCGGCATTTTGCCTTCCTGTTTTTGCTCACCCAGAAACGCTGGTGAAA
GTAAAAGATGCTGAAGATCAGTTGGGTGCACGAGTGGGTTACATCGAACTGGATCTCAACAGCGGTAAGA
TCCTTGAGAGTTTTCGCCCCGAAGAACGTTTTCCAATGATGAGCACTTTTAAAGTTCTGCTATGTGGCGC
GGTATTATCCCGTATTGACGCCGGGCAAGAGCAACTCGGTCGCCGCATACACTATTCTCAGAATGACTTG
GTTGAGTACTCACCAGTCACAGAAAAGCATCTTACGGATGGCATGACAGTAAGAGAATTATGCAGTGCTG
CCATAACCATGAGTGATAACACTGCGGCCAACTTACTTCTGACAACGATCGGAGGACCGAAGGAGCTAAC
CGCTTTTTTGCACAACATGGGGGATCATGTAACTCGCCTTGATCGTTGGGAACCGGAGCTGAATGAAGCC
ATACCAAACGACGAGCGTGACACCACGATGCCTGTAGCAATGGCAACAACGTTGCGCAAACTATTAACTG
GCGAACTACTTACTCTAGCTTCCCGGCAACAATTAATAGACTGGATGGAGGCGGATAAAGTTGCAGGACC
ACTTCTGCGCTCGGCCCTTCCGGCTGGCTGGTTTATTGCTGATAAATCTGGAGCCGGTGAGCGTGGGTCT
CGCGGTATCATTGCAGCACTGGGGCCAGATGGTAAGCCCTCCCGTATCGTAGTTATCTACACGACGGGGA
GTCAGGCAACTATGGATGAACGAAATAGACAGATCGCTGAGATAGGTGCCTCACTGATTAAGCATTGGTA
ACTGTCAGACCAAGTTTACTCATATATACTTTAGATTGATTTAAAACTTCATTTTTAATTTAAAAGGATC
TAGGTGAAGATCCTTTTTGATAATCTCATGACCAAAATCCCTTAACGTGAGTTTTCGTTCCACTGAGCGT
CAGACCCCGTAGAAAAGATCAAAGGATCTTCTTGAGATCCTTTTTTTCTGCGCGTAATCTGCTGCTTGCA
AACAAAAAAACCACCGCTACCAGCGGTGGTTTGTTTGCCGGATCAAGAGCTACCAACTCTTTTTCCGAAG
GTAACTGGCTTCAGCAGAGCGCAGATACCAAATACTGTTCTTCTAGTGTAGCCGTAGTTAGGCCACCACT
TCAAGAACTCTGTAGCACCGCCTACATACCTCGCTCTGCTAATCCTGTTACCAGTGGCTGCTGCCAGTGG
CGATAAGTCGTGTCTTACCGGGTTGGACTCAAGACGATAGTTACCGGATAAGGCGCAGCGGTCGGGCTGA
ACGGGGGGTTCGTGCACACAGCCCAGCTTGGAGCGAACGACCTACACCGAACTGAGATACCTACAGCGTG
AGCTATGAGAAAGCGCCACGCTTCCCGAAGGGAGAAAGGCGGACAGGTATCCGGTAAGCGGCAGGGTCGG
AACAGGAGAGCGCACGAGGGAGCTTCCAGGGGGAAACGCCTGGTATCTTTATAGTCCTGTCGGGTTTCGC
CACCTCTGACTTGAGCGTCGATTTTTGTGATGCTCGTCAGGGGGGCGGAGCCTATGGAAAAACGCCAGCA
ACGCGGCCTTTTTACGGTTCCTGGCCTTTTGCTGGCCTTTTGCTCACATGGCTCGAC
Features (pLannotate 1.2.2; 19 found; start..end, strand, type, name):
    581..1297    +  CDS            EGFP: EGFP is a basic (constitutively fluorescent) green fluorescent protein published in 1996, derived from Aequorea victoria. It is reported to be a rapidly-maturing weak dimer with moderate acid sensitivity.
   1304..5404    +  CDS            cas9: CAS9_STRP1 - Also known as csn1 From Streptococcus pyogenes serotype M1.
   6059..6131    +  ncRNA          tRNA: Accession: RF00005 - tRNA
   6154..6229    +  misc_RNA       gRNA scaffold: guide RNA scaffold for the Streptococcus pyogenes CRISPR/Cas9 system
   6234..6306    +  ncRNA          tRNA: Accession: RF00005 - tRNA
   6328..6403    +  misc_RNA       gRNA scaffold: guide RNA scaffold for the Streptococcus pyogenes CRISPR/Cas9 system
   6447..6515    -  CDS            large T antigen (fragment): large T antigen from SV40 (simian virus 40)
   6539..6606    +  CDS            lacZα (fragment): LacZα fragment of β-galactosidase; lacZ fragment
   6610..7038    +  rep_origin     f1 ori (sequence partly withheld): f1 bacteriophage origin of replication; arrow indicates direction of (+) strand synthesis
   7066..7117    -  misc_feature   bom (fragment): basis of mobility region from pBR322
   7223..7520    +  promoter       SV40 promoter: SV40 enhancer and early promoter
   7707..7727    +  promoter       SRα promoter (fragment): hybrid promoter consisting of the SV40 early promoter plus part of the long terminal repeat of human T-lymphotrophic virus 1
   7773..8564    +  CDS            neo: KKA2_KLEPN - Also known as kan, nptII. Experimental evidence at protein level: Swiss-Prot protein existence level 1. Resistance to kanamycin, neomycin, paromomycin, ribostamycin, butirosin and gentamicin B. From Klebsiella pneumoniae.
   8631..8679    +  polyA_signal   poly(A) signal: synthetic polyadenylation signal
   8699..8753    -  misc_feature   bom (fragment): basis of mobility region from pBR322
   8855..8890    -  CDS            rop (fragment): Rop protein, which maintains plasmids at low copy number; rop
   8985..9089    +  promoter       AmpR promoter: bla
   9090..9950    +  CDS            AmpR: β-lactamase; bla; confers resistance to ampicillin, carbenicillin, and related antibiotics
  10121..10709   +  rep_origin     ori: high-copy-number ColE1/pMB1/pBR322/pUC origin of replication
