[The description below was written by a language model from this plasmid's Addgene catalogue record and pLannotate feature annotations shown in this document.]
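Description:
vHB16 is a CRISPR/Cas9 expression plasmid of about 10.8 kb, built on the vHB08 backbone for use in the amoeba Acanthamoeba castellanii. In E. coli it is maintained through a high-copy ColE1/pUC-type origin and selected with ampicillin via the β-lactamase gene; an f1 phage origin is also present. For selection in the amoeba, the plasmid carries a neomycin phosphotransferase (neo) cassette conferring geneticin resistance, with SV40 early promoter sequence annotated upstream and a synthetic poly(A) signal downstream.

The payload has two parts. The first is a single long open reading frame in which EGFP is fused directly upstream of Streptococcus pyogenes Cas9. The catalogue describes this product as GFP-Cas9-NLS, so the nuclease is both fluorescently trackable and directed to the nucleus, although the NLS itself is not annotated in the feature table. Neither the record nor the annotation states which promoter drives this fusion. The second part is the Gibson-cloned tRNA-gRNA insert, listed as being under a U6 promoter, which the annotation does not detect. The feature table shows two consecutive units, each consisting of a tRNA followed by a short gap and an S. pyogenes gRNA scaffold. This is the layout of a polycistronic tRNA-gRNA array, in which endogenous tRNA processing generally releases individual guides from one transcript. The guide target is recorded as rbp1.

The stated purpose is expression of GFP-Cas9-NLS and guide RNA in A. castellanii, and the associated work applied CRISPR/Cas9 to the study of giant pandoraviruses, which infect this amoeba host. Several small annotated fragments (lacZα, bom, rop, SV40 large T antigen) appear to be backbone remnants rather than functional elements.
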