Addgene plasmid #193455: vHB16
Purpose: Expression of GFP-Cas9-NLS and gRNA in A. castellanii
Depositing lab: Chantal Abergel. Publication: Evolution of giant pandoravirus revealed by CRISPR/Cas9. Bisio H, Legendre M, Giry C, Philippe N, Alempic JM, Jeudy S, Abergel C. Nat Commun. 2023 Jan 26;14(1):428. doi: 10.1038/s41467-023-36145-4. PubMed 36702819.
Backbone
  Vector backbone: vHB08
  Backbone size w/o insert (bp): 10758
  Total vector size (bp): 10777
  Vector type: CRISPR
  Selectable markers: geneticin
Growth in bacteria
  Bacterial resistance: Ampicillin, 100 μg/mL
  Growth temperature: 37°C
  Growth strain: DH5alpha
  Copy number: Unknown
Gene/Insert
  Gene/Insert name: tRNA-gRNA
  gRNA/shRNA sequence: rbp1
  Species: Acanthamoeba castellanii
  Promoter: U6
  Cloning method: Gibson Cloning
  Sequencing primers: 5′ CTGGGCGGTGACTAAtctag; 3′ gttgttccgggtcgactctaG
Terms and licenses: Academic/Nonprofit Terms; Industry Terms: Not Available to Industry
How to cite: vHB16 was a gift from Chantal Abergel (Addgene plasmid # 193455 ; http://n2t.net/addgene:193455 ; RRID:Addgene_193455)
